Addgene plasmid #109386: pLys-M1 backbone
Purpose: (Empty Backbone) Empty plasmid of the pLys-M1 construct. This is medium copy (p15A), CmR
Depositing lab: Tom Ellis. Depositing organization: Imperial College London. Publication: Burden-driven feedback control of gene expression. Ceroni F, Boo A, Furini S, Gorochowski TE, Borkowski O, Ladak YN, Awan AR, Gilbert C, Stan GB, Ellis T. Nat Methods. 2018 Mar 26. pii: nmeth.4635. doi: 10.1038/nmeth.4635. PubMed 29578536.
Backbone
  Vector backbone: pLys (p15A origin of replication and CmR)
  Vector type: Bacterial Expression
Growth in bacteria
  Bacterial resistance: Chloramphenicol, 25 μg/mL
  Growth temperature: 37°C
  Growth strain: DH5alpha
  Copy number: High Copy
Gene/Insert
  Gene/Insert name: None
Terms and licenses: Academic/Nonprofit Terms; Industry Terms: Not Available to Industry
How to cite: pLys-M1 backbone was a gift from Tom Ellis (Addgene plasmid # 109386 ; http://n2t.net/addgene:109386 ; RRID:Addgene_109386)
