[The description below was written by a language model from this plasmid's Addgene catalogue record and pLannotate feature annotations shown in this document.]
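Description:
pLys-M1 backbone is a small (about 2.3 kb) empty bacterial expression plasmid, deposited as the insert-free counterpart of the pLys-M1 construct. It is built on the pLys backbone and carries no gene or insert. Replication in E. coli depends on the p15A origin, a medium-copy replicon that is compatible with ColE1-type plasmids, so the vector can be maintained alongside a second plasmid in the same cell. Selection is by chloramphenicol, through a chloramphenicol acetyltransferase (CmR) coding sequence driven by its native cat promoter. The catalogue's copy-number field reads "High Copy", which conflicts with both the depositor's stated purpose and the p15A origin; medium copy is the more consistent description.

Two sequence records are available, a depositor sequence and a sequencing-derived one. They differ by only a few nucleotides and give essentially the same annotation. Besides the origin and resistance cassette, the annotation finds a short tet promoter element, a small fragment resembling the RSF origin and a fragment of the IS1 mobile element. These look like remnants of the parental backbone rather than functional modules, though the record does not comment on them. A partial BioBrick prefix or suffix scar sits at the plasmid junction, suggesting the position where standard-format parts would be inserted. No expression promoter, ribosome binding site, terminator or reporter is annotated.

The associated work concerns burden-driven feedback control of gene expression. In that context the plasmid most plausibly serves as an empty-vector control matching the loaded pLys-M1 construct, or as a recipient for cloning, but the record does not state this explicitly.
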