Features (pLannotate 1.2.2; 7 found; start..end, strand, type, name):
     20..48      -  promoter       tet promoter: E. coli promoter for tetracycline efflux protein gene
    160..704     +  rep_origin     p15A ori: Plasmids containing the medium-copy-number p15A origin of replication can be propagated in E. coli cells that contain a second plasmid with the ColE1 origin.
    792..847     +  rep_origin     RSF ori (fragment): Plasmids containing the RSF 1030 origin of replication can be propagated in E. coli cells that contain additional plasmids with compatible origins.
    966..1109    -  mobile_element IS1 (fragment): prokaryotic transposable element IS1
   1230..1332    +  promoter       cat promoter: promoter of the E. coli cat gene encoding chloramphenicol acetyltransferase
   1333..1992    +  CDS            CmR: chloramphenicol acetyltransferase; cat; confers resistance to chloramphenicol
   2284..2299    -  misc_feature   BioBrick prefix (fragment): BioBrick prefix for parts that do not start with "ATG"
>Addgene plasmid #109386 | pLys-M1 backbone | depositor full sequence | sequence record 206256 | pLys-M1 backbone sequence 2299 bps
CTAGTAGATAAACTACCGCATTAAAGCTTATCGATGATAAGCTGTCAAACATGAGAATTACAACTTATAT
CGTATGGGGCTGACTTCAGGTGCTACATTTGAAGAGATAAATTGCACTGAAATCTAGAAATATTTTATCT
GATTAATAAGATGATCTTCTTGAGATCGTTTTGGTCTGCGCGTAATCTCTTGCTCTGAAAACGAAAAAAC
CGCCTTGCAGGGCGGTTTTTCGAAGGTTCTCTGAGCTACCAACTCTTTGAACCGAGGTAACTGGCTTGGA
GGAGCGCAGTCACCAAAACTTGTCCTTTCAGTTTAGCCTTAACCGGCGCATGACTTCAAGACTAACTCCT
CTAAATCAATTACCAGTGGCTGCTGCCAGTGGTGCTTTTGCATGTCTTTCCGGGTTGGACTCAAGACGAT
AGTTACCGGATAAGGCGCAGCGGTCGGACTGAACGGGGGGTTCGTGCATACAGTCCAGCTTGGAGCGAAC
TGCCTACCCGGAACTGAGTGTCAGGCGTGGAATGAGACAAACGCGGCCATAACAGCGGAATGACACCGGT
AAACCGAAAGGCAGGAACAGGAGAGCGCACGAGGGAGCCGCCAGGGGAAACGCCTGGTATCTTTATAGTC
CTGTCGGGTTTCGCCACCACTGATTTGAGCGTCAGATTTCGTGATGCTTGTCAGGGGGGCGGAGCCTATG
GAAAAACGGCTTTGCCGCGGCCCTCTCACTTCCCTGTTAAGTATCTTCCTGGCATCTTCCAGGAAATCTC
CGCCCCGTTCGTAAGCCATTTCCGCTCGCCGCAGTCGAACGACCGAGCGTAGCGAGTCAGTGAGCGAGGA
AGCGGAATATATCCTGTATCACATATTCTGCTGACGCACCGGTGCAGCCTTTTTTCTCCTGCCACATGAA
GCACTTCACTGACACCCTCATCAGTGCCAACATAGTAAGCCAGTATACACTCCGCTAGCGCTGATGTCCG
GCGGTGCTTTTGCCGTTACGCACCACCCCGTCAGTAGCTGAACAGGAGGGACAGCTGATAGAAACAGAAG
CCACTGGAGCACCTCAAAAACACCATCATACACTAAATCAGTAAGTTGGCAGCATCACCCGACGCACTTT
GCGCCGAATAAATACCTGTGACGGAAGATCACTTCGCAGAATAAATAAATCCTGGTGTCCCTGTTGATAC
CGGGAAGCCCTGGGCCAACTTTTGGCGAAAATGAGACGTTGATCGGCACGTAAGAGGTTCCAACTTTCAC
CATAATGAAATAAGATCACTACCGGGCGTATTTTTTGAGTTATCGAGATTTTCAGGAGCTAAGGAAGCTA
AAATGGAGAAAAAAATCACTGGATATACCACCGTTGATATATCCCAATGGCATCGTAAAGAACATTTTGA
GGCATTTCAGTCAGTTGCTCAATGTACCTATAACCAGACCGTTCAGCTGGATATTACGGCCTTTTTAAAG
ACCGTAAAGAAAAATAAGCACAAGTTTTATCCGGCCTTTATTCACATTCTTGCCCGCCTGATGAATGCTC
ATCCGGAATTCCGTATGGCAATGAAAGACGGTGAGCTGGTGATATGGGATAGTGTTCACCCTTGTTACAC
CGTTTTCCATGAGCAAACTGAAACGTTTTCATCGCTCTGGAGTGAATACCACGACGATTTCCGGCAGTTT
CTACACATATATTCGCAAGATGTGGCGTGTTACGGTGAAAACCTGGCCTATTTCCCTAAAGGGTTTATTG
AGAATATGTTTTTCGTCTCAGCCAATCCCTGGGTGAGTTTCACCAGTTTTGATTTAAACGTGGCCAATAT
GGACAACTTCTTCGCCCCCGTTTTCACCATGGGCAAATATTATACGCAAGGCGACAAGGTGCTGATGCCG
CTGGCGATTCAGGTTCATCATGCCGTCTGTGATGGCTTCCATGTCGGCAGAATGCTTAATGAATTACAAC
AGTACTGCGATGAGTGGCAGGGCGGGGCGTAATTTTTTTAAGGCAGTTATTGGTGCCCTTAAACGCCTGG
TGCTACGCCTGAATAAGTGATAATAAGCGGATGAATGGCAGAAATTCGAAAGCAAATTCGACCCGGTCGT
CGGTTCAGGGCAGGGTCGTTAAATAGCCGCTTATGTCTATTGCTGGTTTACCGGTTTATTGACTACCGGA
AGCAGTGTGACCGTGTGCTTCTCAAATGCCTGAGGCCAGTTTGCTCAGGCTCTCCCCGTGGAGGTAATAA
TTGACGATATGATCATTTATTCTGCCTCCCAGAGCCTGATAAACTCTAGAAGCGGCCGC
