Features (pLannotate 1.2.2; 7 found; start..end, strand, type, name):
     22..50      -  promoter       tet promoter: E. coli promoter for tetracycline efflux protein gene
    162..707     +  rep_origin     p15A ori: Plasmids containing the medium-copy-number p15A origin of replication can be propagated in E. coli cells that contain a second plasmid with the ColE1 origin.
    795..850     +  rep_origin     RSF ori (fragment): Plasmids containing the RSF 1030 origin of replication can be propagated in E. coli cells that contain additional plasmids with compatible origins.
    969..1112    -  mobile_element IS1 (fragment): prokaryotic transposable element IS1
   1233..1335    +  promoter       cat promoter: promoter of the E. coli cat gene encoding chloramphenicol acetyltransferase
   1336..1995    +  CDS            CmR: chloramphenicol acetyltransferase; cat; confers resistance to chloramphenicol
   2295..8       -  misc_feature   BioBrick suffix (fragment) (across the origin): universal suffix for all parts
>Addgene plasmid #109386 | pLys-M1 backbone | addgene full sequence | sequence record 211392 | Addgene NGS Result
TACTAGTAGATAAACTACCGCATTAAAGCTTATCGATGATAAGCTGTCAAACATGAGAATTACAACTTAT
ATCGTATGGGGCTGACTTCAGGTGCTACATTTGAAGAGATAAATTGCACTGAAATCTAGAAATATTTTAT
CTGATTAATAAGATGATCTTCTTGAGATCGTTTTGGTCTGCGCGTAATCTCTTGCTCTGAAAACGAAAAA
ACCGCCTTGCAGGGCGGTTTTTCGAAGGTTCTCTGAGCTACCAACTCTTTGAACCGAGGTAACTGGCTTG
GAGGAGCGCAGTCACCAAAACTTGTCCTTTCAGTTTAGCCTTAACCGGCGCATGACTTCAAGACTAACTC
CTCTAAATCAATTACCAGTGGCTGCTGCCAGTGGTGCTTTTGCATGTCTTTCCGGGTTGGACTCAAGACG
ATAGTTACCGGATAAGGCGCAGCGGTCGGACTGAACGGGGGGTTCGTGCATACAGTCCAGCTTGGAGCGA
ACTGCCTACCCGGAACTGAGTGTCAGGCGTGGAATGAGACAAACGCGGCCATAACAGCGGAATGACACCG
GTAAACCGAAAGGCAGGAACAGGAGAGCGCACGAGGGAGCCGCCAGGGGGAAACGCCTGGTATCTTTATA
GTCCTGTCGGGTTTCGCCACCACTGATTTGAGCGTCAGATTTCGTGATGCTTGTCAGGGGGGCGGAGCCT
ATGGAAAAACGGCTTTGCCGCGGCCCTCTCACTTCCCTGTTAAGTATCTTCCTGGCATCTTCCAGGAAAT
CTCCGCCCCGTTCGTAAGCCATTTCCGCTCGCCGCAGTCGAACGACCGAGCGTAGCGAGTCAGTGAGCGA
GGAAGCGGAATATATCCTGTATCACATATTCTGCTGACGCACCGGTGCAGCCTTTTTTCTCCTGCCACAT
GAAGCACTTCACTGACACCCTCATCAGTGCCAACATAGTAAGCCAGTATACACTCCGCTAGCGCTGATGT
CCGGCGGTGCTTTTGCCGTTACGCACCACCCCGTCAGTAGCTGAACAGGAGGGACAGCTGATAGAAACAG
AAGCCACTGGAGCACCTCAAAAACACCATCATACACTAAATCAGTAAGTTGGCAGCATCACCCGACGCAC
TTTGCGCCGAATAAATACCTGTGACGGAAGATCACTTCGCAGAATAAATAAATCCTGGTGTCCCTGTTGA
TACCGGGAAGCCCTGGGCCAACTTTTGGCGAAAATGAGACGTTGATCGGCACGTAAGAGGTTCCAACTTT
CACCATAATGAAATAAGATCACTACCGGGCGTATTTTTTGAGTTATCGAGATTTTCAGGAGCTAAGGAAG
CTAAAATGGAGAAAAAAATCACTGGATATACCACCGTTGATATATCCCAATGGCATCGTAAAGAACATTT
TGAGGCATTTCAGTCAGTTGCTCAATGTACCTATAACCAGACCGTTCAGCTGGATATTACGGCCTTTTTA
AAGACCGTAAAGAAAAATAAGCACAAGTTTTATCCGGCCTTTATTCACATTCTTGCCCGCCTGATGAATG
CTCATCCGGAATTCCGTATGGCAATGAAAGACGGTGAGCTGGTGATATGGGATAGTGTTCACCCTTGTTA
CACCGTTTTCCATGAGCAAACTGAAACGTTTTCATCGCTCTGGAGTGAATACCACGACGATTTCCGGCAG
TTTCTACACATATATTCGCAAGATGTGGCGTGTTACGGTGAAAACCTGGCCTATTTCCCTAAAGGGTTTA
TTGAGAATATGTTTTTCGTCTCAGCCAATCCCTGGGTGAGTTTCACCAGTTTTGATTTAAACGTGGCCAA
TATGGACAACTTCTTCGCCCCCGTTTTCACCATGGGCAAATATTATACGCAAGGCGACAAGGTGCTGATG
CCGCTGGCGATTCAGGTTCATCATGCCGTTTGTGATGGCTTCCATGTCGGCAGAATGCTTAATGAATTAC
AACAGTACTGCGATGAGTGGCAGGGCGGGGCGTAATTTTTTTAAGGCAGTTATTGGTGCCCTTAAACGCC
TGGTTGCTACGCCTGAATAAGTGATAATAAGCGGATGAATGGCAGAAATTCGAAAGCAAATTCGACCCGG
TCGTCGGTTCAGGGCAGGGTCGTTAAATAGCCGCTTATGTCTATTGCTGGTTTACCGGTTTATTGACTAC
CGGAAGCAGTGTGACCGTGTGCTTCTCAAATGCCTGAGGCCAGTTTGCTCAGGCTCTCCCCGTGGAGGTA
ATAATTGACGATATGATCATTTATTCTGCCTCCCAGAGCCTGATAAACTCTAGAAGCGGCCGC
